Addgene plasmid #221119: pRS415-STE3pr-MFA-Igkappa-FAPoptim-STE3-K424R
Purpose: FAP tagged STE3-K424R mutant (N-terminally tagged, optimized) under the Ste3 promoter with 2xMYC tag and MFA1 signal sequence to help target construct to the ER
Depositing lab: Allyson O’Donnell. Depositing organization: University of Pittsburgh (University, School of Medicine, and Cancer Institute). Publication: Optimization of the fluorogen-activating protein tag for quantitative protein trafficking and colocalization studies in S. cerevisiae. Oppenheimer KG, Hager NA, McAtee CK, Filiztekin E, Shang C, Warnick JA, Bruchez MP, Brodsky JL, Prosser DC, Kwiatkowski AV, O'Donnell AF. Mol Biol Cell. 2024 Jul 1;35(7):mr5. doi: 10.1091/mbc.E24-04-0174. Epub 2024 May 29. PubMed 38809589.
Backbone
  Vector backbone: pRS415
  Vector type: Yeast Expression
  Selectable markers: LEU2
Growth in bacteria
  Bacterial resistance: Ampicillin, 100 μg/mL
  Growth temperature: 37°C
  Growth strain: DH5alpha
  Copy number: Low Copy
Gene/Insert
  Gene/Insert name: MFA-IgKappa-FAPoptim-STE3-K424R
  Species: S. cerevisiae (budding yeast)
  Mutation: STE3 mutantK424R
  Promoter: STE3
  Cloning method: Restriction Enzyme; 5′ cloning site Unknown (unknown if destroyed)
Terms and licenses: Academic/Nonprofit Terms; Industry Terms: Not Available to Industry
Depositor comments: The lysine at position 242 in Ste3s C-tail was mutated to arginine using site-directed mutagenesis of pRS415-STE3pr-MFA-Igkappa-FAP-STE3.
How to cite: pRS415-STE3pr-MFA-Igkappa-FAPoptim-STE3-K424R was a gift from Allyson O’Donnell (Addgene plasmid # 221119 ; http://n2t.net/addgene:221119 ; RRID:Addgene_221119)
