[The description below was written by a language model from this plasmid's Addgene catalogue record and pLannotate feature annotations shown in this document.]
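Description:
pRS415-STE3pr-MFA-Igkappa-FAPoptim-STE3-K424R is a low-copy yeast expression shuttle plasmid built on the pRS415 backbone. In Saccharomyces cerevisiae it is maintained through a CEN6/ARS element, which keeps it at roughly chromosomal copy number, and it is selected by LEU2 complementation of leucine auxotrophy. In E. coli it replicates from a ColE1/pUC-type origin and is selected with ampicillin via β-lactamase. An f1 origin and remnants of the lacZα/T7/T3 polylinker region flank the insert.

The payload is a single open reading frame encoding the a-factor pheromone receptor Ste3, N-terminally fused to an optimized fluorogen-activating protein (FAP). The annotation picks up the FAP as two tandem segments resembling a mouse immunoglobulin lambda light-chain variable domain. Upstream of the FAP sit a mouse Igκ leader and a fragment annotated as the yeast α-factor (MFα1) secretion signal, which the catalogue calls the MFA1 signal sequence and which is intended to help direct the fusion into the ER. The catalogue states that expression is driven by the STE3 promoter and that a 2xMYC tag is present. Neither is annotated in the feature table, although unannotated sequence lies upstream of the signal sequence. A CYC1 terminator ends the transcript.

Ste3 carries a lysine-to-arginine substitution in its C-terminal tail, given as K424R in the name and mutation field, whereas the depositor comment cites position 242. The mutation was made by site-directed mutagenesis of the corresponding wild-type FAP-STE3 plasmid. The associated publication concerns optimizing the FAP tag for quantitative protein trafficking and colocalization studies in budding yeast, and this construct allows the mutant receptor to be studied in that context.
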