Features (pLannotate 1.2.2; 25 found; start..end, strand, type, name):
    137..187     +  misc_feature   bom (fragment): basis of mobility region from pBR322
    186..302     +  CDS            NFS1 (fragment): NFS1_YEAST - Also known as SPL1 From Saccharomyces cerevisiae (strain ATCC 204508 / S288c) (Baker's yeast).
    664..1758    -  CDS            LEU2: 3-isopropylmalate dehydrogenase, required for leucine biosynthesis; S. cerevisiae LEU2; yeast auxotrophic marker
   1759..2166    -  promoter       LEU2 promoter: S. cerevisiae LEU2
   2306..2383    -  CDS            YO192_YEAST (fragment): Experimental evidence at protein level: Swiss-Prot protein existence level 1. From Saccharomyces cerevisiae (strain ATCC 204508 / S288c) (Baker's yeast).
   2414..2466    +  misc_feature   bom (fragment): basis of mobility region from pBR322
   2494..2922    -  rep_origin     f1 ori (sequence partly withheld): f1 bacteriophage origin of replication; arrow indicates direction of (+) strand synthesis
   2926..3081    -  CDS            lacZα (fragment): LacZα fragment of β-galactosidase; lacZ fragment
   3089..3107    +  promoter       T7 promoter: promoter for bacteriophage T7 RNA polymerase
   3126..3373    -  terminator     CYC1 terminator: S. cerevisiae CYC1; transcription terminator for CYC1
   3382..4791    -  CDS            STE3: STE3_YEAST - Experimental evidence at protein level: Swiss-Prot protein existence level 1. Receptor for the peptide pheromone a factor. From Saccharomyces cerevisiae (strain ATCC 204508 / S288c) (Baker's yeast).
   4884..5210    -  CDS            LV1C_MOUSE: Experimental evidence at protein level: Swiss-Prot protein existence level 1. From Mus musculus (Mouse).
   5274..5600    -  CDS            LV1C_MOUSE: Experimental evidence at protein level: Swiss-Prot protein existence level 1. From Mus musculus (Mouse).
   5616..5678    -  sig_peptide    Igκ leader: leader sequence from mouse immunoglobulin κ light chain
   5678..5927    -  CDS            α-factor secretion signal (fragment): N-terminal secretion signal from S. cerevisiae alpha-factor; MFα1; Cleavage by the Kex2 protease occurs after the dibasic KR sequence.
   6452..6470    -  promoter       T3 promoter: promoter for bacteriophage T3 RNA polymerase
   6515..6531    -  protein_bind   lac operator: The lac repressor binds to the lac operator to inhibit transcription in E. coli. This inhibition can be relieved by adding lactose or isopropyl-β-D-thiogalactopyranoside (IPTG). lac repressor encoded by lacI
   6539..6569    -  promoter       lac promoter: promoter for the E. coli lac operon
   6584..6605    -  protein_bind   CAP binding site: CAP binding activates transcription in the presence of cAMP. E. coli catabolite activator protein
   6618..6710    -  CDS            lacI (fragment): lac repressor; lacI; The lac repressor binds to the lac operator to inhibit transcription in E. coli. This inhibition can be relieved by adding lactose or isopropyl-β-D-thiogalactopyranoside (IPTG).
   6893..7481    -  rep_origin     ori: high-copy-number ColE1/pMB1/pBR322/pUC origin of replication
   7652..8512    -  CDS            AmpR: β-lactamase; bla; confers resistance to ampicillin, carbenicillin, and related antibiotics
   8513..8617    -  promoter       AmpR promoter: bla
   8654..9157    +  misc_feature   CEN/ARS: S. cerevisiae CEN6 centromere fused to an autonomously replicating sequence
   9226..35      +  CDS            rop (fragment) (across the origin): Rop protein, which maintains plasmids at low copy number; rop
>Addgene plasmid #221119 | pRS415-STE3pr-MFA-Igkappa-FAPoptim-STE3-K424R | addgene full sequence | sequence record 442458 | Addgene NGS Result
TCGCGCGTTTCGGTGATGACGGTGAAAACCTCTGACACATGCAGCTCCCGGAGACGGTCACAGCTTGTCT
GTAAGCGGATGCCGGGAGCAGACAAGCCCGTCAGGGCGCGTCAGCGGGTGTTGGCGGGTGTCGGGGCTGG
CTTAACTATGCGGCATCAGAGCAGATTGTACTGAGAGTGCACCATATCGACTACGTCGTTAAGGCCGTTT
CTGACAGAGTAAAATTCTTGAGGGAACTTTCACCATTATGGGAAATGGTTCAAGAAGGTATTGACTTAAA
CTCCATCAAATGGTCAGGTCATTGAGTGTTTTTTATTTGTTGTATTTTTTTTTTTTTAGAGAAAATCCTC
CAATATATAAATTAGGAATCATAGTTTCATGATTTTCTGTTACACCTAACTTTTTGTGTGGTGCCCTCCT
CCTTGTCAATATTAATGTTAAAGTGCAATTCTTTTTCCTTATCACGTTGAGCCATTAGTATCAATTTGCT
TACCTGTATTCCTTTACATCCTCCTTTTTCTCCTTCTTGATAAATGTATGTAGATTGCGTATATAGTTTC
GTCTACCCTATGAACATATTCCATTTTGTAATTTCGTGTCGTTTCTATTATGAATTTCATTTATAAAGTT
TATGTACAAATATCATAAAAAAAGAGAATCTTTTTAAGCAAGGATTTTCTTAACTTCTTCGGCGACAGCA
TCACCGACTTCGGTGGTACTGTTGGAACCACCTAAATCACCAGTTCTGATACCTGCATCCAAAACCTTTT
TAACTGCATCTTCAATGGCCTTACCTTCTTCAGGCAAGTTCAATGACAATTTCAACATCATTGCAGCAGA
CAAGATAGTGGCGATAGGGTTGACCTTATTCTTTGGCAAATCTGGAGCAGAACCGTGGCATGGTTCGTAC
AAACCAAATGCGGTGTTCTTGTCTGGCAAAGAGGCCAAGGACGCAGATGGCAACAAACCCAAGGAACCTG
GGATAACGGAGGCTTCATCGGAGATGATATCACCAAACATGTTGCTGGTGATTATAATACCATTTAGGTG
GGTTGGGTTCTTAACTAGGATCATGGCGGCAGAATCAATCAATTGATGTTGAACCTTCAATGTAGGGAAT
TCGTTCTTGATGGTTTCCTCCACAGTTTTTCTCCATAATCTTGAAGAGGCCAAAACATTAGCTTTATCCA
AGGACCAAATAGGCAATGGTGGCTCATGTTGTAGGGCCATGAAAGCGGCCATTCTTGTGATTCTTTGCAC
TTCTGGAACGGTGTATTGTTCACTATCCCAAGCGACACCATCACCATCGTCTTCCTTTCTCTTACCAAAG
TAAATACCTCCCACTAATTCTCTGACAACAACGAAGTCAGTACCTTTAGCAAATTGTGGCTTGATTGGAG
ATAAGTCTAAAAGAGAGTCGGATGCAAAGTTACATGGTCTTAAGTTGGCGTACAATTGAAGTTCTTTACG
GATTTTTAGTAAACCTTGTTCAGGTCTAACACTACCGGTACCCCATTTAGGACCACCCACAGCACCTAAC
AAAACGGCATCAGCCTTCTTGGAGGCTTCCAGCGCCTCATCTGGAAGTGGAACACCTGTAGCATCGATAG
CAGCACCACCAATTAAATGATTTTCGAAATCGAACTTGACATTGGAACGAACATCAGAAATAGCTTTAAG
AACCTTAATGGCTTCGGCTGTGATTTCTTGACCAACGTGGTCACCTGGCAAAACGACGATCTTCTTAGGG
GCAGACATTAGAATGGTATATCCTTGAAATATATATATATATATTGCTGAAATGTAAAAGGTAAGAAAAG
TTAGAAAGTAAGACGATTGCTAACCACCTATTGGAAAAAACAATAGGTCCTTAAATAATATTGTCAACTT
CAAGTATTGTGATGCAAGCATTTAGTCATGAACGCTTCTCTATTCTATATGAAAAGCCGGTTCCGGCGCT
CTCACCTTTCCTTTTTCTCCCAATTTTTCAGTTGAAAAAGGTATATGCGTCAGGCGACCTCTGAAATTAA
CAAAAAATTTCCAGTCATCGAATTTGATTCTGTGCGATAGCGCCCCTGTGTGTTCTCGTTATGTTGAGGA
AAAAAATAATGGTTGCTAAGAGATTCGAACTCTTGCATCTTACGATACCTGAGTATTCCCACAGTTAACT
GCGGTCAAGATATTTCTTGAATCAGGCGCCTTAGACCGCTCGGCCAAACAACCAATTACTTGTTGAGAAA
TAGAGTATAATTATCCTATAAATATAACGTTTTTGAACACACATGAACAAGGAAGTACAGGACAATTGAT
TTTGAAGAGAATGTGGATTTTGATGTAATTGTTGGGATTCCATTTTTAATAAGGCAATAATATTAGGTAT
GTAGATATACTAGAAGTTCTCCTCGACCGGTCGATATGCGGTGTGAAATACCGCACAGATGCGTAAGGAG
AAAATACCGCATCAGGAAATTGTAAGCGTTAATATTTTGTTAAAATTCGCGTTAAATTTTTGTTAAATCA
GCTCATTTTTTAACCAATAGGCCGAAATCGGCAAAATCCCTTATAAATCAAAAGAATAGACCGAGATAGG
GT
[37 nt withheld, positions 2593-2629]
AAAGAACGTGGACTCCAACGTCAAAGG
[49 nt withheld, positions 2657-2705]
T
[91 nt withheld, positions 2707-2797]
G
[124 nt withheld, positions 2799-2922]
CCATTCGCCATTCAGGCTGCGCAACTGTTGGGAAGGGCGATCGGTGCGGGCCTCTTCGCTATTACGCCAG
CTGGCGAAAGGGGGATGTGCTGCAAGGCGATTAAGTTGGGTAACGCCAGGGTTTTCCCAGTCACGACGTT
GTAAAACGACGGCCAGTGAGCGCGCGTAATACGACTCACTATAGGGCGAATTGGGTACCGGCCGCAAATT
AAAGCCTTCGAGCGTCCCAAAACCTTCTCAAGCAAGGTTTTCAGTATAATGTTACATGCGTACACGCGTC
TGTACAGAAAAAAAAGAAAAATTTGAAATATAAATAACGTTCTTAATACTAACATAACTATAAAAAAATA
AATAGGGACCTAGACTTCAGGTTGTCTAACTCCTTCCTTTTCGGTTAGAGCGGATGTGGGGGGAGGGCGT
GAATGTAAGCGTGACATAACTAATTACATGACTCGAGTAAGGGCCTGCAGTATTTTCTGAACTATGTTCG
TTTGAGCTTGAATTCTCTTCTTTTGAAGCTGGAGAGTAGCAAAGACTTTCCCCTTCAAAATTGGAGCTTG
CAGAATTATGAAGCTTTTCTGAATAATCGAGAGTAACCCTTGAGAATCCTCCAAGTGATATTTCGTCGTC
AAAGCTCTGTCCTTGCGTGACGTAAGGGATGTGCCTACTTTCTTTTAGGTCTATTTCATCAAGAATATCA
TCTGTTTCTTTATCAGCAAACAAATATTTTTTGCTTTTATTTTGAGATTTTCTAGGATCATCTGGAATCC
TATAGTCGACATAGAAATGCGCTTGTGATATTGGTGTACCTACACAGGGAGAATAGTTTTCTGTACACGT
GGAGATATAGTTCTCAGAGTCTGTAGAAAATGGGTTACGGCTCTCTTTGCGTGAGGACAGCTTGTTTAGC
AATATGCCTACTCGTTTTTCCTTATTCTTATCAATGAATCTTTTCCACATGTCAAGTACAAATCCTAGTT
TGATGGAACGCAGGAATTTAGAGTACATATGCAAAGCATCAGAACCTAAGCCAAAGATTAGAAATACTAG
GTAAGACATCAAAACATAAAGCCATATATTATAAATTGGTCTGCCAGGGTCAAATTTAATAATGGTATTC
CAGATGGTGCTGGAATGGGTATTTTTAAAAGTATAGTGTCCTTCTACCTGCTGTAAATCTTGAACAAAGG
TGTAAACAGAAAAAGGGAACATGACTAAAATAATAATGAAACAGAATATCAACAGCCTTGCGAACCTTGT
CAGGTTTAAACCTGAATTGGTACAGTGTAAAATATCCCTAACGTCCTTGCGTTTTTTATAAAACACGAAC
AGTACTAAGGTGGCATAAACAGCGCCCACAAATGACCATATAAGCATCCACATGGTATACAAAACAGTGG
TAATCCATGTCGGAGACAATAAGTTTTGGCAACCGTTGTAACGAGCGATACCATATCTAAATACTTGTAA
CAGATATGAAAATCCCATGACCATGACAGGTGTGAACAAGCTAATCACAAGGTCCTTGACGATTTTCGTC
CATGATGAAAGATCCGGTAAAACACTATCTGCCTTCAAAATTGTATGCAAGTTGTAAATGATGTTGGTAA
CGGCACATGATATGCCAATATTCGCACCAACCTGCAACTTGATGACAATATCACACCAACCTTTACCATC
CCATCTCGTGAGGAAATCGTCGTCACTCCATATTGCCGCATCTACAATACACGTTAAATTCATTGTAAGA
AGCCATGTTATCAAAATGATTGCTGGAATATTCTTGGTATGTGAATGCCATGCTAAAGGGGGAGCTAATA
GTATCACAGCTAGCAAACAAAGCCCTATTATTGCTGACTTGTATGACATCCCGGGGGGCGACCCGCACCC
GCACCCGCCAGGTCCTCCTCGCTGATCAGCTTCTGCTCCAGGTCCTCCTCGCTGATCAGCTTCTGCTCAG
ACAAAACAGTCAATTGAGTACCACCACCGAACAAGTAACCGTCAACGTCAGACAAAGAACAGTAGTATTC
AGCTTCGTCTTCTGGTTGAGCGTCAGAGATAGTCAAAGCAGCCTTAGCACCCAACAAAGAACCAGAGAAT
CTACCTGGAGTCCAAGAGTACTTCTTGTCAGTGTCGAAGATCAAAGCTCTTGGAGCTTGACCTGGCTTTT
GTTGGAACCAGTTAGCGTAGTGACCAGAAGTAACAGCACCAGTACCAGAACCACAAGTCAAGATAACAGT
ACCACCTGGAGAAACAGTAACAGATGGTTCTTGAGTAACAACAGCTTGAGAACCACCACCACCAGAACCA
CCACCACCAGAACCACCACCACCAGAACCACCACCACCAGACAAAACAGTCAATTGAGTACCACCACCGA
ACAAGTAACCGTCAACGTCAGACAAAGAACAGTAGTATTCAGCTTCGTCTTCTGGTTGAGCGTCAGAGAT
AGTCAAAGCAGCCTTAGCACCCAACAAAGAACCAGAGAATCTACCTGGAGTCCAAGAGTACTTCTTGTCA
GTGTCGAAGATCAAAGCTCTTGGAGCTTGACCTGGCTTTTGTTGGAACCAGTTAGCGTAGTGACCAGAAG
TAACAGCACCAGTACCAGAACCACAAGTCAAGATAACAGTACCACCTGGAGAAACAGTAACAGATGGTTC
TTGAGTAACAACAGCTTGCATGGATCCACTAGTGTCACCAGTGGAACCTGGAACCCAGAGCAGCAGTACC
CATAGCAGGAGTGTGTCTGTCTCCATATCCAAAGATACCCCTTCTTCTTTAGCAGCAATGCTGGCAATAG
TAGTATTTATAAACAATAACCCGTTATTTGTGCTGTTGGAAAATGGCAAAACAGCAACATCGAAATCCCC
TTCTAAATCTAAGTAACCGATGACAGCTTCAGCCGGAATTTGTGCCGTTTCATCTTCTGTTGTAGTGTTG
ACTGGAGCAGCTAATGCGGAGGATGCTGCGAATAAAACTGCAGTAAAAATTGAAGGAAATCTCATTCTAG
AGAAAATTTTGATAGTATTTTGCCTTTCCTACACAAATTTAATTGCCTCTAAAGTTAAAAAGCAATAAAA
TAGAATATGTGAATACTGCACAAAATGAATACTTGGGAATTCAGAAATTATTCTTACCTTAAGCATCCAC
TCATATACATATATATATATATATATGTCTTTTCAAAAGACTTCTGCCCAAATTGTGGAGAGAACTCTGC
CTCTCCGTGATAACGGCCAAATGAAACGCATCCAATGATGCAATTATTGACAAAGTTTCAAAGTTTCCGC
CATTATTCCTTCATTTACACATTGATAGTCGAGAAGTTTCCTAATTAGTGTCACAATGACAGAGAAAATT
GTACCAGCGCTTCTAACGAAAATTAGCACCCATACCCAGAGTTCATAAATCTGGCAATGTGGTACAATAA
TATAGGATTGGTAACATTTCAATTGTAAAATGTTTAACGTTTAGAGAAAAGGGGAGCCAGAACGCTTCTG
GTGGTGTAAATGAGCTCCAGCTTTTGTTCCCTTTAGTGAGGGTTAATTGCGCGCTTGGCGTAATCATGGT
CATAGCTGTTTCCTGTGTGAAATTGTTATCCGCTCACAATTCCACACAACATACGAGCCGGAAGCATAAA
GTGTAAAGCCTGGGGTGCCTAATGAGTGAGCTAACTCACATTAATTGCGTTGCGCTCACTGCCCGCTTTC
CAGTCGGGAAACCTGTCGTGCCAGCTGCATTAATGAATCGGCCAACGCGCGGGGAGAGGCGGTTTGCGTA
TTGGGCGCTCTTCCGCTTCCTCGCTCACTGACTCGCTGCGCTCGGTCGTTCGGCTGCGGCGAGCGGTATC
AGCTCACTCAAAGGCGGTAATACGGTTATCCACAGAATCAGGGGATAACGCAGGAAAGAACATGTGAGCA
AAAGGCCAGCAAAAGGCCAGGAACCGTAAAAAGGCCGCGTTGCTGGCGTTTTTCCATAGGCTCCGCCCCC
CTGACGAGCATCACAAAAATCGACGCTCAAGTCAGAGGTGGCGAAACCCGACAGGACTATAAAGATACCA
GGCGTTTCCCCCTGGAAGCTCCCTCGTGCGCTCTCCTGTTCCGACCCTGCCGCTTACCGGATACCTGTCC
GCCTTTCTCCCTTCGGGAAGCGTGGCGCTTTCTCATAGCTCACGCTGTAGGTATCTCAGTTCGGTGTAGG
TCGTTCGCTCCAAGCTGGGCTGTGTGCACGAACCCCCCGTTCAGCCCGACCGCTGCGCCTTATCCGGTAA
CTATCGTCTTGAGTCCAACCCGGTAAGACACGACTTATCGCCACTGGCAGCAGCCACTGGTAACAGGATT
AGCAGAGCGAGGTATGTAGGCGGTGCTACAGAGTTCTTGAAGTGGTGGCCTAACTACGGCTACACTAGAA
GAACAGTATTTGGTATCTGCGCTCTGCTGAAGCCAGTTACCTTCGGAAAAAGAGTTGGTAGCTCTTGATC
CGGCAAACAAACCACCGCTGGTAGCGGTGGTTTTTTTGTTTGCAAGCAGCAGATTACGCGCAGAAAAAAA
GGATCTCAAGAAGATCCTTTGATCTTTTCTACGGGGTCTGACGCTCAGTGGAACGAAAACTCACGTTAAG
GGATTTTGGTCATGAGATTATCAAAAAGGATCTTCACCTAGATCCTTTTAAATTAAAAATGAAGTTTTAA
ATCAATCTAAAGTATATATGAGTAAACTTGGTCTGACAGTTACCAATGCTTAATCAGTGAGGCACCTATC
TCAGCGATCTGTCTATTTCGTTCATCCATAGTTGCCTGACTCCCCGTCGTGTAGATAACTACGATACGGG
AGGGCTTACCATCTGGCCCCAGTGCTGCAATGATACCGCGAGACCCACGCTCACCGGCTCCAGATTTATC
AGCAATAAACCAGCCAGCCGGAAGGGCCGAGCGCAGAAGTGGTCCTGCAACTTTATCCGCCTCCATCCAG
TCTATTAATTGTTGCCGGGAAGCTAGAGTAAGTAGTTCGCCAGTTAATAGTTTGCGCAACGTTGTTGCCA
TTGCTACAGGCATCGTGGTGTCACGCTCGTCGTTTGGTATGGCTTCATTCAGCTCCGGTTCCCAACGATC
AAGGCGAGTTACATGATCCCCCATGTTGTGCAAAAAAGCGGTTAGCTCCTTCGGTCCTCCGATCGTTGTC
AGAAGTAAGTTGGCCGCAGTGTTATCACTCATGGTTATGGCAGCACTGCATAATTCTCTTACTGTCATGC
CATCCGTAAGATGCTTTTCTGTGACTGGTGAGTACTCAACCAAGTCATTCTGAGAATAGTGTATGCGGCG
ACCGAGTTGCTCTTGCCCGGCGTCAATACGGGATAATACCGCGCCACATAGCAGAACTTTAAAAGTGCTC
ATCATTGGAAAACGTTCTTCGGGGCGAAAACTCTCAAGGATCTTACCGCTGTTGAGATCCAGTTCGATGT
AACCCACTCGTGCACCCAACTGATCTTCAGCATCTTTTACTTTCACCAGCGTTTCTGGGTGAGCAAAAAC
AGGAAGGCAAAATGCCGCAAAAAAGGGAATAAGGGCGACACGGAAATGTTGAATACTCATACTCTTCCTT
TTTCAATATTATTGAAGCATTTATCAGGGTTATTGTCTCATGAGCGGATACATATTTGAATGTATTTAGA
AAAATAAACAAATAGGGGTTCCGCGCACATTTCCCCGAAAAGTGCCACCTGGGTCCTTTTCATCACGTGC
TATAAAAATAATTATAATTTAAATTTTTTAATATAAATATATAAATTAAAAATAGAAAGTAAAAAAAGAA
ATTAAAGAAAAAATAGTTTTTGTTTTCCGAAGATGTAAAAGACTCTAGGGGGATCGCCAACAAATACTAC
CTTTTATCTTGCTCTTCCTGCTCTCAGGTATTAATGCCGAATTGTTTCATCTTGTCTGTGTAGAAGACCA
CACACGAAAATCCTGTGATTTTACATTTTACTTATCGTTAATCGAATGTATATCTATTTAATCTGCTTTT
CTTGTCTAATAAATATATATGTAAAGTACGCTTTTTGTTGAAATTTTTTAAACCTTTGTTTATTTTTTTT
TCTTCATTCCGTAACTCTTCTACCTTCTTTATTTACTTTCTAAAATCCAAATACAAAACATAAAAATAAA
TAAACACAGAGTAAATTCCCAAATTATTCCATCATTAAAAGATACGAGGCGCGTGTAAGTTACAGGCAAG
CGATCCGTCCTAAGAAACCATTATTATCATGACATTAACCTATAAAAATAGGCGTATCACGAGGCCCTTT
CGTC
